>Addgene plasmid #204192 | pCDNA3- SREBP-1 | addgene full sequence | sequence record 410555 | Addgene Partial NGS Result
GACGGATCGGGAGATCTCCCGATCCCCTATGGTGCACTCTCAGTACAATCTGCTCTGATGCCGCATAGTT
AAGCCAGTATCTGCTCCCTGCTTGTGTGTTGGAGGTCGCTGAGTAGTGCGCGAGCAAAATTTAAGCTACA
ACAAGGCAAGGCTTGACCGACAATTGCATGAAGAATCTGCTTAGGGTTAGGCGTTTTGCGCTGCTTCGCG
ATGTACGGGCCAGATATACGCGTTGACATTGATTATTGACTAGTTATTAATAGTAATCAATTACGGGGTC
ATTAGTTCATAGCCCATATATGGAGTTCCGCGTTACATAACTTACGGTAAATGGCCCGCCTGGCTGACCG
CCCAACGACCCCCGCCCATTGACGTCAATAATGACGTATGTTCCCATAGTAACGCCAATAGGGACTTTCC
ATTGACGTCAATGGGTGGAGTATTTACGGTAAACTGCCCACTTGGCAGTACATCAAGTGTATCATATGCC
AAGTACGCCCCCTATTGACGTCAATGACGGTAAATGGCCCGCCTGGCATTATGCCCAGTACATGACCTTA
TGGGACTTTCCTACTTGGCAGTACATCTACGTATTAGTCATCGCTATTACCATGGTGATGCGGTTTTGGC
AGTACATCAATGGGCGTGGATAGCGGTTTGACTCACGGGGATTTCCAAGTCTCCACCCCATTGACGTCAA
TGGGAGTTTGTTTTGGCACCAAAATCAACGGGACTTTCCAAAATGTCGTAACAACTCCGCCCCATTGACG
CAAATGGGCGGTAGGCGTGTACGGTGGGAGGTCTATATAAGCAGAGCTCTCTGGCTAACTAGAGAACCCA
CTGCTTACTGGCTTATCGAAATTAATACGACTCACTATAGGGAGACCCAAGCTGGCTAGCGGATCCGCCA
CCATGGCCTCTATGACCGGCGGCCAGCAAATGGGTATGGCCTCTATGACCGGCGGCCAGCAAATGGGAGC
ATCGATGGACGAGCCACCCTTCAGCGAGGCGGCTTTGGAGCAGGCGCTGGGCGAGCCGTGCGATCTGGAC
GCGGCGCTGCTGACCGACATCGAAGGTGAAGTCGGCGCGGGGAGGGGTAGGGCCAACGGCCTGGACGCCC
CAAGGGCGGGCGCAGATCGCGGAGCTATGGATTGCACTTTCGAAGACATGCTTCAGCTTATCAACAACCA
AGACAGTGACTTCCCTGGCCTATTTGACCCACCCTATGCTGGGAGTGGGGCAGGGGGCACAGACCCTGCC
AGCCCCGATACCAGCTCCCCAGGCAGCTTGTCTCCACCTCCTGCCACATTGAGCTCCTCTCTTGAAGCCT
TCCTGAGCGGGCCGCAGGCAGCGCCCTCACCCCTGTCCCCTCCCCAGCCTGCACCCACTCCATTGAAGAT
GTACCCGTCCATGCCCGCTTTCTCCCCTGGGCCTGGTATCAAGGAAGAGTCAGTGCCACTGAGCATCCTG
CAGACCCCCACCCCACAGCCCCTGCCAGGGGCCCTCCTGCCACAGAGCTTCCCAGCCCCAGCCCCACCGC
AGTTCAGCTCCACCCCTGTGTTAGGCTACCCCAGCCCTCCGGGAGGCTTCTCTACAGGAAGCCCTCCCGG
GAACACCCAGCAGCCGCTGCCTGGCCTGCCACTGGCTTCCCCGCCAGGGGTCCCGCCCGTCTCCTTGCAC
ACCCAGGTCCAGAGTGTGGTCCCCCAGCAGCTACTGACAGTCACAGCTGCCCCCACGGCAGCCCCTGTAA
CGACCACTGTGACCTCGCAGATCCAGCAGGTCCCGGTCCTGCTGCAGCCCCACTTCATCAAGGCAGACTC
GCTGCTTCTGACAGCCATGAAGACAGACGGAGCCACTGTGAAGGCGGCAGGTCTCAGTCCCCTGGTCTCT
GGCACCACTGTGCAGACAGGGCCTTTGCCGACCCTGGTGAGTGGCGGAACCATCTTGGCAACAGTCCCAC
TGGTCGTAGATGCGGAGAAGCTGCCTATCAACCGGCTCGCAGCTGGCAGCAAGGCCCCGGCCTCTGCC
[240 nt withheld, positions 2029-2268]
GATCTGGTGTCGGCCTGTGGCAGTGGAGGGAACACAGACGTGCTCATGGAGGGCGTGAAGACTGAGGTGG
AGGACACACTGACCCCACCCCCCTCGGATGCTGGCTCACCTTTCCAGAGCAGCCCCTTGTCCCTTGGCAG
CAGGGGCAGTGGCAGCGGTGGCAGTGGCAGTGACTCGGAGCCTGACAGCCCAGTCTTTGAGGACAGCAAG
GCAAAGCCAGAGCAGCGGCCGTCTCTGCACAGCCGCGGCATGCTGGACCGCTCCCGCCTGGCCCTGTGCA
CGCTCGTCTTCCTCTGCCTGTCCTGCAACCCCTTGGCCTCCTTGCTGGGGGCCCGGGGGCTTCCCAGCCC
CTCAGATACCACCAGCGTCTACCATAGCCCTGGGCGCAACGTGCTGGGCACCGAGTCTAGAGATGGCCCT
GGCTGGGCCCAGTGGCTGCTGCCCCCAGTGGTCTGGCTGCTCAATGGGCTGTTGGTGCTCGTCTCCTTGG
TGCTTCTCTTTGTCTACGGTGAGCCAGTCACACGGCCCCACTCAGGCCCCGCCGTGTACTTCTGGAGGCA
TCGCAAGCAGGCTGACCTGGACCTGGCCCGGGGAGACTTTGCCCAGGCTGCCCAGCAGCTGTGGCTGGCC
CTGCGGGCACTGGGCCGGCCCCTGCCCACCTCCCACCTGGACCTGGCTTGTAGCCTCCTCTGGAACCTCA
TCCGTCACCTGCTGCAGCGTCTCTGGGTGGGCCGCTGGCTGGCAGGCCGGGCAGGGGGCCTGCAGCAGGA
CTGTGCTCTGCGAGTGGATGCAAGCGCCAGCGCCCGAGACGCAGCCCTGGTCTACCATAAGCTGCACCAG
CTGCACACCATGGGGAAGCACACAGGCGGGCACCTCACTGCCACCAACCTGGCGCTGAGTGCCCTGAACC
TGGCAGAGTGTGCAGGGGATGCCGTGTCTGTGGCGACGCTGGCCGAGATCTATGTGGCGGCTGCATTGAG
AGTGAAGACCAGTCTCCCACGGGCCTTGCATTTTCTGACACGCTTCTTCCTGAGCAGTGCCCGCCAGGCC
TGCCTGGCACAGAGTGGCTCAGTGCCTCCTGCCATGCAGTGGCTCTGCCACCCCGTGGGCCACCGTTTCT
TCGTGGATGGGGACTGGTCCGTGCTCAGTACCCCATGGGAGAGCCTGTACAGCTTGGCCGGGAACCCAGT
GGACCCCCTGGCCCAGGTGACTCAGCTATTCCGGGAACATCTCTTAGAGCGAGCACTGAACTGTGTGACC
CAGCCCAACCCCAGCCCTGGGTCAGCTGATGGGGACAAGGAATTTTCGGATGCCCTCGGGTACCTGCAGC
TGCTGAACAGCTGTTCTGATGCTGCGGGGGCTCCTGCCTACAGCTTCTCCATCAGTTCCAGCATGGCCAC
CACCACCGGCGTAGACCCGGTGGCCAAGTGGTGGGCCTCTCTGACAGCTGTGGTGATCCACTGGCTGCGG
CGGGATGAGGAGGCGGCTGAGCGGCTGTGCCCGCTGGTGGAGCACCTGCCCCGGGTGCTGCAGGAGTCTG
AGAGACCCCTGCCCAGGGCAGCTCTGCACTCCTTCAAGGCTGCCCGGGCCCTGCTGGGCTGTGCCAAGGC
AGAGTCTGGTCCAGCCAGCCTGACCATCTGTGAGAAGGCCAGTGGGTACCTGCAGGACAGCCTGGCTACC
ACACCAGCCAGCAGCTCCATTGACAAGGCCGTGCAGCTGTTCCTGTGTGACCTGCTTCTTGTGGTGCGCA
CCAGCCTGTGGCGGCAGCAGCAGCCCCCGGCCCCGGCCCCAGCAGCCCAGGGCACCAGCAGCAGGCCCCA
GGCTTCCGCCCTTGAGCTGCGTGGCTTCCAACGGGACCTGAGCAGCCTGAGGCGGCTGGCACAGAGCTTC
CGGCCCGCCATGCGGAGGGTGTTCCTACATGAGGCCACGGCCCGGCTGATGGCGGGGGCCAGCCCCACAC
GGACACACCAGCTCCTCGACCGCAGTCTGAGGCGGCGGGCAGGCCCCGGTGGCAAAGGAGGCGCGGTGGC
GGAGCTGGAGCCGCGGCCCACGCGGCGGGAGCACGCGGAGGCCTTGCTGCTGGCCTCCTGCTACCTGCCC
CCCGGCTTCCTGTCGGCGCCCGGGCAGCGCGTGGGCATGCTGGCTGAGGCGGCGCGCACACTAGAGAAAC
TTGGCGATCGCCGGCTGCTGCACGACTGTCAGCAGATGCTCATGCGCCTGGGCGGTGGGACCACTGTCAC
TTCCAGCGGAGAATTCTCAGGCGCCCCCGTGCCCTACCCCGACCCCCTGGAGCCCCGGTGAGCGGCCGCT
CGAGTCTAGTGGGCCCGTTTAAACCCGCTGATCAGCCTCGACTGTGCCTTCTAGTTGCCAGCCATCTGTT
GTTTGCCCCTCCCCCGTGCCTTCCTTGACCCTGGAAGGTGCCACTCCCACTGTCCTTTCCTAATAAAATG
AGGAAATTGCATCGCATTGTCTGAGTAGGTGTCATTCTATTCTGGGGGGTGGGGTGGGGCAGGACAGCAA
GGGGGAGGATTGGGAAGACAATAGCAGGCATGCTGGGGATGCGGTGGGCTCTATGGCTTCTGAGGCGGAA
AGAACCAGCTGGGGCTCTAGGGGGTATCCCC
[124 nt withheld, positions 4890-5013]
C
[91 nt withheld, positions 5015-5105]
A
[49 nt withheld, positions 5107-5155]
CCTTTGACGTTGGAGTCCACGTTCTTT
[37 nt withheld, positions 5183-5219]
ACCCTATCTCGGTCTATTCTTTTGATTTATAAGGGATTTTGCCGATTTCGGCCTATTGGTTAAAAAATGA
GCTGATTTAACAAAAATTTAACGCGAATTAATTCTGTGGAATGTGTGTCAGTTAGGGTGTGGAAAGTCCC
CAGGCTCCCCAGCAGGCAGAAGTATGCAAAGCATGCATCTCAATTAGTCAGCAACCAGGTGTGGAAAGTC
CCCAGGCTCCCCAGCAGGCAGAAGTATGCAAAGCATGCATCTCAATTAGTCAGCAACCATAGTCCCGCCC
CTAACTCCGCCCATCCCGCCCCTAACTCCGCCCAGTTCCGCCCATTCTCCGCCCCATGGCTGACTAATTT
TTTTTATTTATGCAGAGGCCGAGGCCGCCTCTGCCTCTGAGCTATTCCAGAAGTAGTGAGGAGGCTTTTT
TGGAGGCCTAGGCTTTTGCAAAAAGCTCCCGGGAGCTTGTATATCCATTTTCGGATCTGATCAAGAGACA
GGATGAGGATCGTTTCGCATGATTGAACAAGATGGATTGCACGCAGGTTCTCCGGCCGCTTGGGTGGAGA
GGCTATTCGGCTATGACTGGGCACAACAGACAATCGGCTGCTCTGATGCCGCCGTGTTCCGGCTGTCAGC
GCAGGGGCGCCCGGTTCTTTTTGTCAAGACCGACCTGTCCGGTGCCCTGAATGAACTGCAGGACGAGGCA
GCGCGGCTATCGTGGCTGGCCACGACGGGCGTTCCTTGCGCAGCTGTGCTCGACGTTGTCACTGAAGCGG
GAAGGGACTGGCTGCTATTGGGCGAAGTGCCGGGGCAGGATCTCCTGTCATCTCACCTTGCTCCTGCCGA
GAAAGTATCCATCATGGCTGATGCAATGCGGCGGCTGCATACGCTTGATCCGGCTACCTGCCCATTCGAC
CACCAAGCGAAACATCGCATCGAGCGAGCACGTACTCGGATGGAAGCCGGTCTTGTCGATCAGGATGATC
TGGACGAAGAGCATCAGGGGCTCGCGCCAGCCGAACTGTTCGCCAGGCTCAAGGCGCGCATGCCCGACGG
CGAGGATCTCGTCGTGACCCATGGCGATGCCTGCTTGCCGAATATCATGGTGGAAAATGGCCGCTTTTCT
GGATTCATCGACTGTGGCCGGCTGGGTGTGGCGGACCGCTATCAGGACATAGCGTTGGCTACCCGTGATA
TTGCTGAAGAGCTTGGCGGCGAATGGGCTGACCGCTTCCTCGTGCTTTACGGTATCGCCGCTCCCGATTC
GCAGCGCATCGCCTTCTATCGCCTTCTTGACGAGTTCTTCTGAGCGGGACTCTGGGGTTCGAAATGACCG
ACCAAGCGACGCCCAACCTGCCATCACGAGATTTCGATTCCACCGCCGCCTTCTATGAAAGGTTGGGCTT
CGGAATCGTTTTCCGGGACGCCGGCTGGATGATCCTCCAGCGCGGGGATCTCATGCTGGAGTTCTTCGCC
CACCCCAACTTGTTTATTGCAGCTTATAATGGTTACAAATAAAGCAATAGCATCACAAATTTCACAAATA
AAGCATTTTTTTCACTGCATTCTAGTTGTGGTTTGTCCAAACTCATCAATGTATCTTATCATGTCTGTAT
ACCGTCGACCTCTAGCTAGAGCTTGGCGTAATCATGGTCATAGCTGTTTCCTGTGTGAAATTGTTATCCG
CTCACAATTCCACACAACATACGAGCCGGAAGCATAAAGTGTAAAGCCTGGGGTGCCTAATGAGTGAGCT
AACTCACATTAATTGCGTTGCGCTCACTGCCCGCTTTCCAGTCGGGAAACCTGTCGTGCCAGCTGCATTA
ATGAATCGGCCAACGCGCGGGGAGAGGCGGTTTGCGTATTGGGCGCTCTTCCGCTTCCTCGCTCACTGAC
TCGCTGCGCTCGGTCGTTCGGCTGCGGCGAGCGGTATCAGCTCACTCAAAGGCGGTAATACGGTTATCCA
CAGAATCAGGGGATAACGCAGGAAAGAACATGTGAGCAAAAGGCCAGCAAAAGGCCAGGAACCGTAAAAA
GGCCGCGTTGCTGGCGTTTTTCCATAGGCTCCGCCCCCCTGACGAGCATCACAAAAATCGACGCTCAAGT
CAGAGGTGGCGAAACCCGACAGGACTATAAAGATACCAGGCGTTTCCCCCTGGAAGCTCCCTCGTGCGCT
CTCCTGTTCCGACCCTGCCGCTTACCGGATACCTGTCCGCCTTTCTCCCTTCGGGAAGCGTGGCGCTTTC
TCATAGCTCACGCTGTAGGTATCTCAGTTCGGTGTAGGTCGTTCGCTCCAAGCTGGGCTGTGTGCACGAA
CCCCCCGTTCAGCCCGACCGCTGCGCCTTATCCGGTAACTATCGTCTTGAGTCCAACCCGGTAAGACACG
ACTTATCGCCACTGGCAGCAGCCACTGGTAACAGGATTAGCAGAGCGAGGTATGTAGGCGGTGCTACAGA
GTTCTTGAAGTGGTGGCCTAACTACGGCTACACTAGAAGAACAGTATTTGGTATCTGCGCTCTGCTGAAG
CCAGTTACCTTCGGAAAAAGAGTTGGTAGCTCTTGATCCGGCAAACAAACCACCGCTGGTAGCGGTGGTT
TTTTTGTTTGCAAGCAGCAGATTACGCGCAGAAAAAAAGGATCTCAAGAAGATCCTTTGATCTTTTCTAC
GGGGTCTGACGCTCAGTGGAACGAAAACTCACGTTAAGGGATTTTGGTCATGAGATTATCAAAAAGGATC
TTCACCTAGATCCTTTTAAATTAAAAATGAAGTTTTAAATCAATCTAAAGTATATATGAGTAAACTTGGT
CTGACAGTTACCAATGCTTAATCAGTGAGGCACCTATCTCAGCGATCTGTCTATTTCGTTCATCCATAGT
TGCCTGACTCCCCGTCGTGTAGATAACTACGATACGGGAGGGCTTACCATCTGGCCCCAGTGCTGCAATG
ATACCGCGAGACCCACGCTCACCGGCTCCAGATTTATCAGCAATAAACCAGCCAGCCGGAAGGGCCGAGC
GCAGAAGTGGTCCTGCAACTTTATCCGCCTCCATCCAGTCTATTAATTGTTGCCGGGAAGCTAGAGTAAG
TAGTTCGCCAGTTAATAGTTTGCGCAACGTTGTTGCCATTGCTACAGGCATCGTGGTGTCACGCTCGTCG
TTTGGTATGGCTTCATTCAGCTCCGGTTCCCAACGATCAAGGCGAGTTACATGATCCCCCATGTTGTGCA
AAAAAGCGGTTAGCTCCTTCGGTCCTCCGATCGTTGTCAGAAGTAAGTTGGCCGCAGTGTTATCACTCAT
GGTTATGGCAGCACTGCATAATTCTCTTACTGTCATGCCATCCGTAAGATGCTTTTCTGTGACTGGTGAG
TACTCAACCAAGTCATTCTGAGAATAGTGTATGCGGCGACCGAGTTGCTCTTGCCCGGCGTCAATACGGG
ATAATACCGCGCCACATAGCAGAACTTTAAAAGTGCTCATCATTGGAAAACGTTCTTCGGGGCGAAAACT
CTCAAGGATCTTACCGCTGTTGAGATCCAGTTCGATGTAACCCACTCGTGCACCCAACTGATCTTCAGCA
TCTTTTACTTTCACCAGCGTTTCTGGGTGAGCAAAAACAGGAAGGCAAAATGCCGCAAAAAAGGGAATAA
GGGCGACACGGAAATGTTGAATACTCATACTCTTCCTTTTTCAATATTATTGAAGCATTTATCAGGGTTA
TTGTCTCATGAGCGGATACATATTTGAATGTATTTAGAAAAATAAACAAATAGGGGTTCCGCGCACATTT
CCCCGAAAAGTGCCACCTGACGTC
Features (pLannotate 1.2.2; 20 found; start..end, strand, type, name):
     28..80      -  misc_feature   bom (fragment): basis of mobility region from pBR322
    235..614     +  enhancer       CMV enhancer: human cytomegalovirus immediate early enhancer
    615..818     +  promoter       CMV promoter: human cytomegalovirus (CMV) immediate early promoter
    814..847     +  LTR            5' LTR (truncated) (fragment): truncated 5' long terminal repeat (LTR) from HIV-1
    863..881     +  promoter       T7 promoter: promoter for bacteriophage T7 RNA polymerase
    985..4515    +  CDS            SREBF1 (sequence partly withheld): SRBP1_HUMAN - Also known as BHLHD1, SREBP1 From Homo sapiens (Human).
   4620..4844    +  polyA_signal   bGH poly(A) signal: bovine growth hormone polyadenylation signal
   4848..4869    +  promoter       SV40 promoter (fragment): SV40 enhancer and early promoter
   4890..5318    +  rep_origin     f1 ori (sequence partly withheld): f1 bacteriophage origin of replication; arrow indicates direction of (+) strand synthesis
   5332..5661    +  promoter       SV40 promoter: SV40 enhancer and early promoter
   5728..6519    +  CDS            neo: KKA2_KLEPN - Also known as kan, nptII. Experimental evidence at protein level: Swiss-Prot protein existence level 1. Resistance to kanamycin, neomycin, paromomycin, ribostamycin, butirosin and gentamicin B. From Klebsiella pneumoniae.
   6543..6701    +  CDS            ble (fragment): BLE_KLEPN - Experimental evidence at protein level: Swiss-Prot protein existence level 1. Binding protein with a strong affinity to the bleomycin family of antibiotics. Binds to CL990; an antimitotic-antibiotic compound. From Klebsiella pneumoniae.
   6696..6817    +  polyA_signal   SV40 poly(A) signal: SV40 polyadenylation signal
   6890..6906    -  protein_bind   lac operator: The lac repressor binds to the lac operator to inhibit transcription in E. coli. This inhibition can be relieved by adding lactose or isopropyl-β-D-thiogalactopyranoside (IPTG). lac repressor encoded by lacI
   6914..6944    -  promoter       lac promoter: promoter for the E. coli lac operon
   6959..6980    -  protein_bind   CAP binding site: CAP binding activates transcription in the presence of cAMP. E. coli catabolite activator protein
   6993..7085    -  CDS            lacI (fragment): lac repressor; lacI; The lac repressor binds to the lac operator to inhibit transcription in E. coli. This inhibition can be relieved by adding lactose or isopropyl-β-D-thiogalactopyranoside (IPTG).
   7268..7856    -  rep_origin     ori: high-copy-number ColE1/pMB1/pBR322/pUC origin of replication
   8027..8887    -  CDS            AmpR: β-lactamase; bla; confers resistance to ampicillin, carbenicillin, and related antibiotics
   8888..8992    -  promoter       AmpR promoter: bla
