[The description below was written by a language model from this plasmid's Addgene catalogue record and pLannotate feature annotations shown in this document.]
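Description:
pCDNA3- SREBP-1 is a mammalian expression plasmid built on the pcDNA3.1(+) backbone that carries human SREBP-1 (SREBF1, isoform 1), the membrane-bound bHLH transcription factor precursor that resides in the endoplasmic reticulum and regulates lipid synthesis genes. The open reading frame was inserted between NheI and NotI sites, both preserved, and was designed with multiple silent mutations to ease cloning, so the encoded protein is unchanged. According to the catalogue entry, the insert bears two copies of the T7 epitope tag at the N terminus and an E-tag at the C terminus. The feature table does not annotate the tags separately, but having distinct tags at each end would allow the N- and C-terminal portions of the protein to be detected independently. Transcription is driven by the CMV immediate-early enhancer and promoter and terminated by the bovine growth hormone polyadenylation signal. A T7 promoter upstream of the insert permits in vitro transcription.

The plasmid is propagated in E. coli through a high-copy ColE1/pUC-type origin with ampicillin selection from the bla gene, and an f1 origin is also present. For mammalian cells, an SV40 early promoter drives the neomycin phosphotransferase gene, followed by an SV40 poly(A) signal, allowing G418 selection of stable transfectants. Short annotated fragments such as a truncated HIV-1 LTR, ble, lacI and bom appear to be partial similarity matches to backbone sequence rather than functional elements. The sequence record is labelled a partial NGS result of about 9 kb. The construct is intended for expressing tagged SREBP-1 in mammalian cells, and the associated work concerns the effects of the SARS-CoV-2 papain-like protease on ER proteins.
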