Addgene plasmid #204192: pCDNA3- SREBP-1
Purpose: Mammalian expression of SREBP-1 (isoform 1)
Depositing lab: Allan Weissman. Depositing organization: National Cancer Institute (NCI). Publication: SARS-CoV-2 papain-like protease plays multiple roles in regulating cellular proteins in the endoplasmic reticulum. Yang M, Mariano J, Su R, Smith CE, Das S, Gill C, Andresson T, Loncarek J, Tsai YC, Weissman AM. J Biol Chem. 2023 Oct 12;299(12):105346. doi: 10.1016/j.jbc.2023.105346. PubMed 37838170.
Backbone
  Vector backbone: pCDNA3.1(+)
  Vector type: Mammalian Expression
Growth in bacteria
  Bacterial resistance: Ampicillin, 100 μg/mL
  Growth temperature: 37°C
  Growth strain: DH5alpha
  Copy number: High Copy
Gene/Insert
  Gene/Insert name: SREBP-1
  Species: H. sapiens (human)
  Mutation: multiple silent mutations
  Entrez Gene: SREBF1 (a.k.a. HMD, IFAP2, SREBP1, bHLHd1)
  Tag / fusion protein: T7x2 (N terminal on insert); E-tag (C terminal on insert)
  Cloning method: Restriction Enzyme; 5′ cloning site Nhe1 (not destroyed); 3′ cloning site Not1 (not destroyed)
Terms and licenses: Academic/Nonprofit Terms; Industry Terms: Not Available to Industry
Depositor comments: Designed with multiple silent mutations to facilitate cloning.
How to cite: pCDNA3- SREBP-1 was a gift from Allan Weissman (Addgene plasmid # 204192 ; http://n2t.net/addgene:204192 ; RRID:Addgene_204192)
